>Addgene plasmid #145968 | pRSFDuetG-HsPatL1_1-111 (MCSII)_B | depositor full sequence | sequence record 288413 | Full Sequence
GGGGAATTGTGAGCGGATAACAATTCCCCTGTAGAAATAATTTTGTTTAACTTTAATAAGGAGATATACC
ATGGGCAGCAGCCATCACCATCATCACCACAGCGCGGGTCTGGAAGTTCTGTTCCAGGGGCCCCAGGATC
CGAATTCGAGCTCGGCGCGCCTGCAGGTCGACAAGCTTGCGGCCGCATAATGCTTAAGTCGAACAGAAAG
TAATCGTATTGTACACGGCCGCATAATCGAAATTAATACGACTCACTATAGGGGAATTGTGAGCGGATAA
CAATTCCCCATCTTAGTATATTAGTTAAGTATAAGAAGGAGATATACATAATATGTCCCCTATACTAGGT
TATTGGAAAATTAAGGGCCTTGTGCAACCCACTCGACTTCTTTTGGAATATCTTGAAGAAAAATATGAAG
AGCATTTGTATGAGCGCGATGAAGGTGATAAATGGCGAAACAAAAAGTTTGAATTGGGTTTGGAGTTTCC
CAATCTTCCTTATTATATTGATGGTGATGTTAAATTAACACAGTCTATGGCCATCATACGTTATATAGCT
GACAAGCACAACATGTTGGGTGGTTGTCCAAAAGAGCGTGCAGAGATTTCAATGCTTGAAGGAGCGGTTT
TGGATATTAGATACGGTGTTTCGAGAATTGCATATAGTAAAGACTTTGAAACTCTCAAAGTTGATTTTCT
TAGCAAGCTACCTGAAATGCTGAAAATGTTCGAAGATCGTTTATGTCATAAAACATATTTAAATGGTGAT
CATGTAACCCATCCTGACTTCATGTTGTATGACGCTCTTGATGTTGTTTTATACATGGACCCAATGTGCC
TGGATGCGTTCCCAAAATTAGTTTGTTTTAAAAAACGTATTGAAGCTATCCCACAAATTGATAAGTACTT
GAAATCCAGCAAGTATATAGCATGGCCTTTGCAGGGCTGGCAAGCCACGTTTGGTGGTGGCGACCATCCT
CCAAAATCGGATCTGGAAGTTCTGTTCCAGGGGCCCCATATGGCAGATCTCAATTGGATGTTCCGCTACG
AGTCTTTGGAGGATTGTCCTCTGGATGAAGATGAAGATGCATTTCAGGGACTGGGAGAAGAAGATGAAGA
GATTGATCAATTCAATGATGATACATTTGGGTCAGGTGCAGTTGATGATGATTGGCAGGAAGCACATGAG
CGCCTGGCTGAATTGGAAGAAAAGCTACCAGTGGCAGTTAATGAACAAACAGGCAATGGAGAGAGAGATG
AAATGGACTTGTTGGGTGACCATGAGGAGAATCTGGCAGAAAGGCTCAGTAAGATGGTGATTGAAAATGA
ACTAGAAGATCCAGCTATTATGAGGGCAGTGCAGACCAGGTAGGGTACCCTCGAGTCTGGTAAAGAAACC
GCTGCTGCGAAATTTGAACGCCAGCACATGGACTCGTCTACTAGCGCAGCTTAATTAACCTAGGCTGCTG
CCACCGCTGAGCAATAACTAGCATAACCCCTTGGGGCCTCTAAACGGGTCTTGAGGGGTTTTTTGCTGAA
ACCTCAGGCATTTGAGAAGCACACGGTCACACTGCTTCCGGTAGTCAATAAACCGGTAAACCAGCAATAG
ACATAAGCGGCTATTTAACGACCCTGCCCTGAACCGACGACAAGCTGACGACCGGGTCTCCGCAAGTGGC
ACTTTTCGGGGAAATGTGCGCGGAACCCCTATTTGTTTATTTTTCTAAATACATTCAAATATGTATCCGC
TCATGAATTAATTCTTAGAAAAACTCATCGAGCATCAAATGAAACTGCAATTTATTCATATCAGGATTAT
CAATACCATATTTTTGAAAAAGCCGTTTCTGTAATGAAGGAGAAAACTCACCGAGGCAGTTCCATAGGAT
GGCAAGATCCTGGTATCGGTCTGCGATTCCGACTCGTCCAACATCAATACAACCTATTAATTTCCCCTCG
TCAAAAATAAGGTTATCAAGTGAGAAATCACCATGAGTGACGACTGAATCCGGTGAGAATGGCAAAAGTT
TATGCATTTCTTTCCAGACTTGTTCAACAGGCCAGCCATTACGCTCGTCATCAAAATCACTCGCATCAAC
CAAACCGTTATTCATTCGTGATTGCGCCTGAGCGAGACGAAATACGCGGTCGCTGTTAAAAGGACAATTA
CAAACAGGAATCGAATGCAACCGGCGCAGGAACACTGCCAGCGCATCAACAATATTTTCACCTGAATCAG
GATATTCTTCTAATACCTGGAATGCTGTTTTCCCGGGGATCGCAGTGGTGAGTAACCATGCATCATCAGG
AGTACGGATAAAATGCTTGATGGTCGGAAGAGGCATAAATTCCGTCAGCCAGTTTAGTCTGACCATCTCA
TCTGTAACATCATTGGCAACGCTACCTTTGCCATGTTTCAGAAACAACTCTGGCGCATCGGGCTTCCCAT
ACAATCGATAGATTGTCGCACCTGATTGCCCGACATTATCGCGAGCCCATTTATACCCATATAAATCAGC
ATCCATGTTGGAATTTAATCGCGGCCTAGAGCAAGACGTTTCCCGTTGAATATGGCTCATACTCTTCCTT
TTTCAATATTATTGAAGCATTTATCAGGGTTATTGTCTCATGAGCGGATACATATTTGAATGTATTTAGA
AAAATAAACAAATAGGCATGCAGCGCTCTTCCGCTTCCTCGCTCACTGACTCGCTACGCTCGGTCGTTCG
ACTGCGGCGAGCGGTGTCAGCTCACTCAAAAGCGGTAATACGGTTATCCACAGAATCAGGGGATAAAGCC
GGAAAGAACATGTGAGCAAAAAGCAAAGCACCGGAAGAAGCCAACGCCGCAGGCGTTTTTCCATAGGCTC
CGCCCCCCTGACGAGCATCACAAAAATCGACGCTCAAGCCAGAGGTGGCGAAACCCGACAGGACTATAAA
GATACCAGGCGTTTCCCCCTGGAAGCTCCCTCGTGCGCTCTCCTGTTCCGACCCTGCCGCTTACCGGATA
CCTGTCCGCCTTTCTCCCTTCGGGAAGCGTGGCGCTTTCTCATAGCTCACGCTGTTGGTATCTCAGTTCG
GTGTAGGTCGTTCGCTCCAAGCTGGGCTGTGTGCACGAACCCCCCGTTCAGCCCGACCGCTGCGCCTTAT
CCGGTAACTATCGTCTTGAGTCCAACCCGGTAAGACACGACTTATCGCCACTGGCAGCAGCCATTGGTAA
CTGATTTAGAGGACTTTGTCTTGAAGTTATGCACCTGTTAAGGCTAAACTGAAAGAACAGATTTTGGTGA
GTGCGGTCCTCCAACCCACTTACCTTGGTTCAAAGAGTTGGTAGCTCAGCGAACCTTGAGAAAACCACCG
TTGGTAGCGGTGGTTTTTCTTTATTTATGAGATGATGAATCAATCGGTCTATCAAGTCAACGAACAGCTA
TTCCGTTACTCTAGATTTCAGTGCAATTTATCTCTTCAAATGTAGCACCTGAAGTCAGCCCCATACGATA
TAAGTTGTAATTCTCATGTTAGTCATGCCCCGCGCCCACCGGAAGGAGCTGACTGGGTTGAAGGCTCTCA
AGGGCATCGGTCGAGATCCCGGTGCCTAATGAGTGAGCTAACTTACATTAATTGCGTTGCGCTCACTGCC
CGCTTTCCAGTCGGGAAACCTGTCGTGCCAGCTGCATTAATGAATCGGCCAACGCGCGGGGAGAGGCGGT
TTGCGTATTGGGCGCCAGGGTGGTTTTTCTTTTCACCAGTGAGACGGGCAACAGCTGATTGCCCTTCACC
GCCTGGCCCTGAGAGAGTTGCAGCAAGCGGTCCACGCTGGTTTGCCCCAGCAGGCGAAAATCCTGTTTGA
TGGTGGTTAACGGCGGGATATAACATGAGCTGTCTTCGGTATCGTCGTATCCCACTACCGAGATGTCCGC
ACCAACGCGCAGCCCGGACTCGGTAATGGCGCGCATTGCGCCCAGCGCCATCTGATCGTTGGCAACCAGC
ATCGCAGTGGGAACGATGCCCTCATTCAGCATTTGCATGGTTTGTTGAAAACCGGACATGGCACTCCAGT
CGCCTTCCCGTTCCGCTATCGGCTGAATTTGATTGCGAGTGAGATATTTATGCCAGCCAGCCAGACGCAG
ACGCGCCGAGACAGAACTTAATGGGCCCGCTAACAGCGCGATTTGCTGGTGACCCAATGCGACCAGATGC
TCCACGCCCAGTCGCGTACCGTCTTCATGGGAGAAAATAATACTGTTGATGGGTGTCTGGTCAGAGACAT
CAAGAAATAACGCCGGAACATTAGTGCAGGCAGCTTCCACAGCAATGGCATCCTGGTCATCCAGCGGATA
GTTAATGATCAGCCCACTGACGCGTTGCGCGAGAAGATTGTGCACCGCCGCTTTACAGGCTTCGACGCCG
CTTCGTTCTACCATCGACACCACCACGCTGGCACCCAGTTGATCGGCGCGAGATTTAATCGCCGCGACAA
TTTGCGACGGCGCGTGCAGGGCCAGACTGGAGGTGGCAACGCCAATCAGCAACGACTGTTTGCCCGCCAG
TTGTTGTGCCACGCGGTTGGGAATGTAATTCAGCTCCGCCATCGCCGCTTCCACTTTTTCCCGCGTTTTC
GCAGAAACGTGGCTGGCCTGGTTCACCACGCGGGAAACGGTCTGATAAGAGACACCGGCATACTCTGCGA
CATCGTATAACGTTACTGGTTTCACATTCACCACCCTGAATTGACTCTCTTCCGGGCGCTATCATGCCAT
ACCGCGAAAGGTTTTGCGCCATTCGATGGTGTCCGGGATCTCGACGCTCTCCCTTATGCGACTCCTGCAT
TAGGAAATTAATACGACTCACTATA
Features (pLannotate 1.2.2; 19 found; start..end, strand, type, name):
      3..27      +  protein_bind   lac operator: The lac repressor binds to the lac operator to inhibit transcription in E. coli. This inhibition can be relieved by adding lactose or isopropyl-β-D-thiogalactopyranoside (IPTG). lac repressor encoded by lacI
     42..64      +  RBS            RBS: efficient ribosome binding site from bacteriophage T7 gene 10 (Olins and Rangwala, 1989)
    244..262     +  promoter       T7 promoter: promoter for bacteriophage T7 RNA polymerase
    263..287     +  protein_bind   lac operator: The lac repressor binds to the lac operator to inhibit transcription in E. coli. This inhibition can be relieved by adding lactose or isopropyl-β-D-thiogalactopyranoside (IPTG). lac repressor encoded by lacI
    333..986     +  CDS            GST26_SCHJA: Experimental evidence at protein level: Swiss-Prot protein existence level 1. GST isoenzymes appear to play a central role in the parasite detoxification system. Other functions are also suspected including a role in increasing the solubility of haematin in the parasite gut. From Schistosoma japonicum (Blood fluke).
   1038..1370    +  CDS            PATL1 (fragment): PATL1_HUMAN - Experimental evidence at protein level: Swiss-Prot protein existence level 1. (Microbial infection) In case of infection, required for translation and replication of hepatitis C virus (HCV). From Homo sapiens (Human).
   1392..1433    +  CDS            S-Tag (fragment): affinity and epitope tag derived from pancreatic ribonuclease A
   1463..1480    +  CDS            SET1 (fragment): solubility-enhancement tag derived from T7 phage gene 10B
   1488..1535    +  terminator     T7 terminator: transcription terminator for bacteriophage T7 RNA polymerase
   1699..1756    +  promoter       AmpR promoter (fragment): bla
   1765..2580    -  CDS            KanR: aminoglycoside phosphotransferase; aph(3')-Ia; confers resistance to kanamycin in bacteria or G418 (Geneticin®) in eukaryotes
   2581..2672    -  promoter       AmpR promoter: bla
   2688..3437    -  rep_origin     RSF ori: Plasmids containing the RSF 1030 origin of replication can be propagated in E. coli cells that contain additional plasmids with compatible origins.
   3520..3584    -  CDS            TcR (fragment): tetracycline efflux protein; tet; confers resistance to tetracycline
   3599..3620    -  protein_bind   CAP binding site: CAP binding activates transcription in the presence of cAMP. E. coli catabolite activator protein
   3633..4715    -  CDS            lacI: lac repressor; lacI; The lac repressor binds to the lac operator to inhibit transcription in E. coli. This inhibition can be relieved by adding lactose or isopropyl-β-D-thiogalactopyranoside (IPTG).
   4716..4793    -  promoter       lacI promoter: lacI
   4801..4836    -  CDS            TcR (fragment): tetracycline efflux protein; tet; confers resistance to tetracycline
   4839..2       +  promoter       T7 promoter (across the origin): promoter for bacteriophage T7 RNA polymerase
