[The description below was written by a language model from this plasmid's Addgene catalogue record and pLannotate feature annotations shown in this document.]
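Description:
pRSFDuetG-HsPatL1_1-111 (MCSII)_B is a bacterial expression plasmid of about 4.9 kb for producing an N-terminal fragment (residues 1–111) of human PATL1 (also known as Pat1b) in E. coli. The catalogue lists the backbone as unknown, but the name and the annotated features are consistent with an RSFDuet-type two-cassette vector. It carries the RSF 1030 origin, which is compatible with other common origins so the plasmid can coexist with additional expression plasmids in the same cell. It also has a kanamycin resistance gene (aminoglycoside phosphotransferase) for selection and a lacI gene with its own promoter to supply lac repressor. The record describes it as low copy.

The feature table shows two T7 promoter/lac operator units. The first, spanning the sequence origin, is followed by a T7 gene 10 ribosome binding site, but no coding sequence is annotated there, so the first cloning site appears to be empty. The second unit drives a Schistosoma japonicum glutathione S-transferase (GST) coding sequence followed by the PATL1 fragment, consistent with an N-terminal GST fusion placed in the second multiple cloning site, as the name indicates. A partial S-tag sequence and a T7 terminator lie downstream; the record does not show whether the S-tag is translated in frame with the insert. Expression requires a host supplying T7 RNA polymerase and is inducible with IPTG, which relieves lac repression. The short TcR, SET1 and extra AmpR promoter fragment annotations are probably incidental backbone matches.

The GST tag allows affinity purification or pull-down of the PATL1 fragment, and the Duet layout suits co-expression with binding partners, although the record states only bacterial expression as the purpose. The depositor notes that the sequence may be theoretical.
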