Addgene plasmid #145968: pRSFDuetG-HsPatL1_1-111 (MCSII)_B
Purpose: Bacterial Expression of HsPatL1_1-111
Depositing lab: Elisa Izaurralde. Depositing organization: Max Planck Institute for Developmental Biology.
Backbone
  Vector backbone: Unknown
  Vector type: Bacterial Expression
Growth in bacteria
  Bacterial resistance: Kanamycin, 50 μg/mL
  Growth temperature: 37°C
  Growth strain: DH5alpha
  Copy number: Low Copy
Gene/Insert
  Gene/Insert name: HsPatL1_1-111
  Species: H. sapiens (human)
  Entrez Gene: PATL1 (a.k.a. Pat1b, hPat1b)
  Cloning method: Unknown
Terms and licenses: Academic/Nonprofit Terms; Industry Terms: Not Available to Industry
Depositor comments: ORF extracted from NCBI: NM_152716.2 Plasmids from this collection were made available to the research community and donated after the lab closed. Please note that the sequence provided by the depositing laboratory may be theoretical/predicted or based on Sanger sequencing results. There may be discrepancies between sequencing results obtained by Addgene and the depositor sequence. If an Addgene verified sequence is not available, please contact before placing your order to request that our lab fully sequence the plasmid.
How to cite: pRSFDuetG-HsPatL1_1-111 (MCSII)_B was a gift from Elisa Izaurralde (Addgene plasmid # 145968 ; http://n2t.net/addgene:145968 ; RRID:Addgene_145968)
